Addgene plasmid #185684: pPW3762 : CMVd3-HsIRE1(K121Y)-HaloTag
Purpose: Low-level transient expression of IF1 mutant HsIRE1 with a C-terminal HaloTag.
Depositing lab: Peter Walter. Depositing organization: University of California, San Francisco (UCSF). Publication: Endoplasmic reticulum stress activates human IRE1alpha through reversible assembly of inactive dimers into small oligomers. Belyy V, Zuazo-Gaztelu I, Alamban A, Ashkenazi A, Walter P. Elife. 2022 Jun 22;11:e74342. doi: 10.7554/eLife.74342. PubMed 35730415.
Backbone
  Vector backbone: pCMVd3
  Vector type: Mammalian Expression
Growth in bacteria
  Bacterial resistance: Kanamycin, 50 μg/mL
  Growth temperature: 37°C
  Growth strain: DH5alpha
  Copy number: High Copy
Gene/Insert
  Gene/Insert name: ERN1 (alt name: IRE1alpha(K121Y)-HaloTag)
  Species: H. sapiens (human), Synthetic
  Mutation: K121Y
  Entrez Gene: ERN1 (a.k.a. IRE1, IRE1P, IRE1a, hIRE1p)
  Tag / fusion protein: HaloTag (C terminal on insert)
  Cloning method: Gibson Cloning
Terms and licenses: Academic/Nonprofit Terms; Industry Terms: Not Available to Industry
How to cite: pPW3762 : CMVd3-HsIRE1(K121Y)-HaloTag was a gift from Peter Walter (Addgene plasmid # 185684 ; http://n2t.net/addgene:185684 ; RRID:Addgene_185684)
