[The description below was written by a language model from this plasmid's Addgene catalogue record and pLannotate feature annotations shown in this document.]
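Description:
pPW3762 : CMVd3-HsIRE1(K121Y)-HaloTag is a mammalian expression plasmid of about 7.3 kb, built on the pCMVd3 backbone and intended for low-level transient expression of a mutant human IRE1α. The open reading frame is human ERN1 (IRE1α, the ER-resident unfolded protein response sensor) carrying the K121Y substitution, which the record describes as an "IF1" mutant. It is fused at its C terminus to HaloTag, a modified bacterial dehalogenase that forms a covalent bond with chloroalkane ligands, so the protein can be labelled with cell-permeable fluorescent dyes or captured on ligand-bearing surfaces. Transcription is driven by the CMVd3 promoter, a heavily truncated cytomegalovirus immediate-early promoter retaining only a short piece of the enhancer. It gives much weaker expression than full-length CMV, and the message is terminated by an SV40 polyadenylation signal.

The plasmid is maintained at high copy in E. coli through a ColE1/pUC-type origin and selected with kanamycin. The NeoR/KanR gene (Tn5 aminoglycoside phosphotransferase) sits behind tandem bacterial (AmpR-type) and SV40 early promoters and is followed by an HSV TK polyadenylation signal. This arrangement confers kanamycin resistance in bacteria and could in principle support G418 selection in mammalian cells, although the stated purpose is transient expression. An f1 origin is also present, and the short RSF ori, large T antigen, ble and bGH poly(A) fragments appear to be backbone remnants or partial annotation matches. The associated work concerns stress-induced assembly of IRE1α dimers into small oligomers, which is consistent with using weak expression and HaloTag labelling to image the mutant protein near physiological levels.
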