Features (pLannotate 1.2.2; 15 found; start..end, strand, type, name):
     23..82      +  rep_origin     RSF ori (fragment): Plasmids containing the RSF 1030 origin of replication can be propagated in E. coli cells that contain additional plasmids with compatible origins.
     90..149     +  enhancer       CMV enhancer (fragment): human cytomegalovirus immediate early enhancer
    150..194     +  promoter       CMVd3 promoter: truncated human cytomegalovirus (CMV) immediate early promoter that yields strongly reduced expression relative to the full-length promoter
    239..3169    +  CDS            ERN1: ERN1_HUMAN - Also known as IRE1 From Homo sapiens (Human).
   3206..4096    +  CDS            HaloTag®: modified bacterial dehalogenase that forms covalent bonds with chloroalkane derivatives
   4121..4205    +  CDS            large T antigen (fragment): large T antigen from SV40 (simian virus 40)
   4228..4349    +  polyA_signal   SV40 poly(A) signal: SV40 polyadenylation signal
   4383..4811    -  rep_origin     f1 ori (sequence partly withheld): f1 bacteriophage origin of replication; arrow indicates direction of (+) strand synthesis
   4838..4942    +  promoter       AmpR promoter: bla
   5011..5221    +  promoter       SV40 promoter: SV40 early promoter
   5264..6058    +  CDS            NeoR/KanR: aminoglycoside phosphotransferase from Tn5; aph(3')-II (or nptII); confers resistance to neomycin, kanamycin, and G418 (Geneticin®)
   6079..6231    +  CDS            ble (fragment): BLE_KLEPN - Experimental evidence at protein level: Swiss-Prot protein existence level 1. Binding protein with a strong affinity to the bleomycin family of antibiotics. Binds to CL990; an antimitotic-antibiotic compound. From Klebsiella pneumoniae.
   6290..6337    +  polyA_signal   HSV TK poly(A) signal: herpes simplex virus thymidine kinase polyadenylation signal (Cole and Stacy, 1985)
   6428..6444    -  polyA_signal   bGH poly(A) signal (fragment): bovine growth hormone polyadenylation signal
   6666..7254    +  rep_origin     ori: high-copy-number ColE1/pMB1/pBR322/pUC origin of replication
>Addgene plasmid #185684 | pPW3762 : CMVd3-HsIRE1(K121Y)-HaloTag | addgene full sequence | sequence record 366405 | Addgene NGS Result
GGTTCCTGGCCTTTTGCTGGCCTTTTGCTCACATGTTCTTTCCTGCGTTATCCCCTGATTCTGTGGATAA
CCGTATTACCGCCATGCATTAGTTATTAATAGTAATCAATTACGGGGTCATTAGTTCATAGCCCATATAT
GGAGTTCCGATGGGCGGTAGGCGTGTACGGTGGGAGGTCTATATAAGCAGAGCTGGTTTAGTGAACCGTC
AGATCCGCTAGCGCTACCGGTCGCCACCATGCCGGCCCGGCGGCTGCTGCTGCTGCTGACGCTGCTGCTG
CCCGGCCTCGGGATTTTTGGAAGTACCAGCACAGTGACGCTTCCTGAAACCTTGTTGTTTGTGTCAACGC
TGGATGGAAGTTTGCATGCTGTCAGCAAGAGGACAGGCTCAATCAAATGGACTTTAAAAGAAGATCCAGT
CCTGCAGGTCCCAACACATGTGGAAGAGCCTGCCTTTCTCCCAGATCCTAATGATGGCAGCCTGTATACG
CTTGGAAGCAAGAATAATGAAGGCCTGACGAAACTTCCTTTTACCATCCCAGAATTGGTGCAGGCATCCC
CATGCCGAAGTTCAGATGGAATCCTCTACATGGGTAAATACCAGGACATCTGGTATGTTATTGACCTCCT
GACCGGAGAGAAGCAGCAGACTTTGTCATCGGCCTTTGCAGATAGTCTCTGCCCATCAACCTCTCTTCTG
TATCTTGGGCGAACAGAATACACCATCACCATGTACGACACCAAAACCCGAGAGCTCCGGTGGAATGCCA
CCTACTTTGACTATGCGGCCTCACTGCCTGAGGACGACGTGGACTACAAGATGTCCCACTTTGTGTCCAA
TGGTGATGGGCTGGTGGTGACTGTGGACAGTGAATCTGGGGACGTCCTGTGGATCCAAAACTACGCCTCC
CCTGTGGTGGCCTTTTATGTCTGGCAGCGGGAGGGTCTGAGGAAGGTGATGCACATCAATGTCGCTGTGG
AGACCCTGCGCTATCTGACCTTCATGTCTGGGGAGGTGGGGCGCATCACAAAGTGGAAGTACCCGTTCCC
CAAGGAGACAGAGGCCAAGAGCAAGCTGACGCCCACTCTGTATGTTGGGAAATACTCTACCAGCCTCTAT
GCCTCTCCCTCAATGGTACACGAGGGGGTTGCTGTCGTGCCCCGCGGCAGCACACTTCCTTTGCTGGAAG
GGCCCCAGACTGATGGCGTCACCATCGGGGACAAGGGGGAGTGTGTGATCACGCCCAGCACGGACGTCAA
GTTTGATCCCGGACTCAAAAGCAAGAACAAGCTCAACTACTTGAGGAATTACTGGCTTCTGATAGGACAC
CATGAAACCCCACTGTCTGCGTCTACCAAGATGCTGGAGAGATTTCCCAACAATCTACCCAAACATCGGG
AAAATGTGATTCCTGCTGATTCAGAGAAAAAGAGCTTTGAGGAAGTTATCAACCTGGTTGACCAGACTTC
AGAAAACGCACCTACCACCGTGTCTCGGGATGTGGAGGAGAAGCCCGCCCATGCCCCTGCCCGGCCCGAG
GCCCCCGTGGACTCCATGCTTAAGGACATGGCTACCATCATCCTGAGCACCTTCCTGCTGATTGGCTGGG
TGGCCTTCATCATCACCTATCCCCTGAGCATGCATCAGCAGCAGCAGCTCCAGCACCAGCAGTTCCAGAA
GGAACTGGAGAAGATCCAGCTCCTGCAGCAGCAGCAGCAGCAGCTGCCCTTCCACCCACCTGGAGACACG
GCTCAGGACGGCGAGCTCCTGGACACGTCTGGCCCGTACTCAGAGAGCTCGGGCACCAGCAGCCCCAGCA
CGTCCCCCAGGGCCTCCAACCACTCGCTCTGCTCCGGCAGCTCTGCCTCCAAGGCTGGCAGCAGCCCCTC
CCTGGAACAAGACGATGGAGATGAGGAAACCAGCGTGGTGATAGTTGGGAAAATTTCCTTCTGTCCCAAG
GATGTCCTGGGCCATGGAGCTGAGGGCACAATTGTGTACCGGGGCATGTTTGACAACCGCGACGTGGCCG
TGAAGAGGATCCTCCCCGAGTGTTTTAGCTTCGCAGACCGTGAGGTCCAGCTGTTGCGAGAATCGGATGA
GCACCCGAACGTGATCCGCTACTTCTGCACGGAGAAGGACCGGCAATTCCAGTACATTGCCATCGAGCTG
TGTGCAGCCACCCTGCAAGAGTATGTGGAGCAGAAGGACTTTGCGCATCTCGGCCTGGAGCCCATCACCT
TGCTGCAGCAGACCACCTCGGGCCTGGCCCACCTCCACTCCCTCAACATCGTTCACAGAGACCTAAAGCC
ACACAACATCCTCATATCCATGCCCAATGCACACGGCAAGATCAAGGCCATGATCTCCGACTTTGGCCTC
TGCAAGAAGCTGGCAGTGGGCAGACACAGTTTCAGCCGCCGATCTGGGGTGCCTGGCACAGAAGGCTGGA
TCGCTCCAGAGATGCTGAGCGAAGACTGTAAGGAGAACCCTACCTACACGGTGGACATCTTTTCTGCAGG
CTGCGTCTTTTACTACGTAATCTCTGAGGGCAGCCACCCTTTTGGCAAGTCCCTGCAGCGGCAGGCCAAC
ATCCTCCTGGGTGCCTGCAGCCTTGACTGCTTGCACCCAGAGAAGCACGAAGACGTCATTGCACGTGAAT
TGATAGAGAAGATGATTGCGATGGATCCTCAGAAACGCCCCTCAGCGAAGCACGTGCTCAAACACCCGTT
CTTCTGGAGCCTAGAGAAGCAGCTCCAGTTCTTCCAGGACGTGAGCGACAGAATAGAAAAGGAATCCCTG
GATGGCCCGATCGTGAAGCAGTTAGAGAGAGGCGGGAGAGCCGTGGTGAAGATGGACTGGCGGGAGAACA
TCACTGTCCCCCTCCAGACAGACCTGCGTAAATTCAGGACCTATAAAGGTGGTTCTGTCAGAGATCTCCT
CCGAGCCATGAGAAATAAGAAGCACCACTACCGGGAGCTGCCTGCAGAGGTGCGGGAGACGCTGGGGTCC
CTCCCCGACGACTTCGTGTGCTACTTCACGTCTCGCTTCCCCCACCTCCTCGCACACACCTACCGGGCCA
TGGAGCTGTGCAGCCACGAGAGACTCTTCCAGCCCTACTACTTCCACGAGCCCCCAGAGCCCCAGCCCCC
AGTGACTCCAGACGCCCTCGGTGGAGGCGGTAGCGGAGGAGGTGGCTCTGTCGACATGGCAGAAATCGGT
ACTGGCTTTCCATTCGACCCCCATTATGTGGAAGTCCTGGGCGAGCGCATGCACTACGTCGATGTTGGTC
CGCGCGATGGCACCCCTGTGCTGTTCCTGCACGGTAACCCGACCTCCTCCTACGTGTGGCGCAACATCAT
CCCGCATGTTGCACCGACCCATCGCTGCATTGCTCCAGACCTGATCGGTATGGGCAAATCCGACAAACCA
GACCTGGGTTATTTCTTCGACGACCACGTCCGCTTCATGGATGCCTTCATCGAAGCCCTGGGTCTGGAAG
AGGTCGTCCTGGTCATTCACGACTGGGGCTCCGCTCTGGGTTTCCACTGGGCCAAGCGCAATCCAGAGCG
CGTCAAAGGTATTGCATTTATGGAGTTCATCCGCCCTATCCCGACCTGGGACGAATGGCCAGAATTTGCC
CGCGAGACCTTCCAGGCCTTCCGCACCACCGACGTCGGCCGCAAGCTGATCATCGATCAGAACGTTTTTA
TCGAGGGTACGCTGCCGATGGGTGTCGTCCGCCCGCTGACTGAAGTCGAGATGGACCATTACCGCGAGCC
GTTCCTGAATCCTGTTGACCGCGAGCCACTGTGGCGCTTCCCAAACGAGCTGCCAATCGCCGGTGAGCCA
GCGAACATCGTCGCGCTGGTCGAAGAATACATGGACTGGCTGCACCAGTCCCCTGTCCCGAAGCTGCTGT
TCTGGGGCACCCCAGGCGTTCTGATCCCACCGGCCGAAGCCGCTCGCCTGGCCAAAAGCCTGCCTAACTG
CAAGGCTGTGGACATCGGCCCGGGTCTGAATCTGCTGCAAGAAGACAACCCGGACCTGATCGGCAGCGAG
ATCGCGCGCTGGCTGTCGACGCTCGAGATTTCCGGCTAAGATCCACCGGATCTAGATAACTGATCATAAT
CAGCCATACCACATTTGTAGAGGTTTTACTTGCTTTAAAAAACCTCCCACACCTCCCCCTGAACCTGAAA
CATAAAATGAATGCAATTGTTGTTGTTAACTTGTTTATTGCAGCTTATAATGGTTACAAATAAAGCAATA
GCATCACAAATTTCACAAATAAAGCATTTTTTTCACTGCATTCTAGTTGTGGTTTGTCCAAACTCATCAA
TGTATCTTAACGCGTAAATTGTAAGCGTTAATATTTTGTTAAAATTCGCGTTAAATTTTTGTTAAATCAG
CTCATTTTTTAACCAATAGGCCGAAATCGGCAAAATCCCTTATAAATCAAAAGAATAGACCGAGATAGGG
T
[37 nt withheld, positions 4482-4518]
AAAGAACGTGGACTCCAACGTCAAAGG
[49 nt withheld, positions 4546-4594]
T
[91 nt withheld, positions 4596-4686]
G
[124 nt withheld, positions 4688-4811]
CAGGTGGCACTTTTCGGGGAAATGTGCGCGGAACCCCTATTTGTTTATTTTTCTAAATACATTCAAATAT
GTATCCGCTCATGAGACAATAACCCTGATAAATGCTTCAATAATATTGAAAAAGGAAGAGTCCTGAGGCG
GAAAGAACCAGCTGTGGAATGTGTGTCAGTTAGGGTGTGGAAAGTCCCCAGGCTCCCCAGCAGGCAGAAG
TATGCAAAGCATGCATCTCAATTAGTCAGCAACCATAGTCCCGCCCCTAACTCCGCCCATCCCGCCCCTA
ACTCCGCCCAGTTCCGCCCATTCTCCGCCCCATGGCTGACTAATTTTTTTTATTTATGCAGAGGCCGAGG
CCGCCTCGGCCTCTGAGCTATTCCAGAAGTAGTGAGGAGGCTTTTTTGGAGGCCTAGGCTTTTGCAAAGA
TCGATCAAGAGACAGGATGAGGATCGTTTCGCATGATTGAACAAGATGGATTGCACGCAGGTTCTCCGGC
CGCTTGGGTGGAGAGGCTATTCGGCTATGACTGGGCACAACAGACAATCGGCTGCTCTGATGCCGCCGTG
TTCCGGCTGTCAGCGCAGGGGCGCCCGGTTCTTTTTGTCAAGACCGACCTGTCCGGTGCCCTGAATGAAC
TGCAAGACGAGGCAGCGCGGCTATCGTGGCTGGCCACGACGGGCGTTCCTTGCGCAGCTGTGCTCGACGT
TGTCACTGAAGCGGGAAGGGACTGGCTGCTATTGGGCGAAGTGCCGGGGCAGGATCTCCTGTCATCTCAC
CTTGCTCCTGCCGAGAAAGTATCCATCATGGCTGATGCAATGCGGCGGCTGCATACGCTTGATCCGGCTA
CCTGCCCATTCGACCACCAAGCGAAACATCGCATCGAGCGAGCACGTACTCGGATGGAAGCCGGTCTTGT
CGATCAGGATGATCTGGACGAAGAGCATCAGGGGCTCGCGCCAGCCGAACTGTTCGCCAGGCTCAAGGCG
AGCATGCCCGACGGCGAGGATCTCGTCGTGACCCATGGCGATGCCTGCTTGCCGAATATCATGGTGGAAA
ATGGCCGCTTTTCTGGATTCATCGACTGTGGCCGGCTGGGTGTGGCGGACCGCTATCAGGACATAGCGTT
GGCTACCCGTGATATTGCTGAAGAGCTTGGCGGCGAATGGGCTGACCGCTTCCTCGTGCTTTACGGTATC
GCCGCTCCCGATTCGCAGCGCATCGCCTTCTATCGCCTTCTTGACGAGTTCTTCTGAGCGGGACTCTGGG
GTTCGAAATGACCGACCAAGCGACGCCCAACCTGCCATCACGAGATTTCGATTCCACCGCCGCCTTCTAT
GAAAGGTTGGGCTTCGGAATCGTTTTCCGGGACGCCGGCTGGATGATCCTCCAGCGCGGGGATCTCATGC
TGGAGTTCTTCGCCCACCCTAGGGGGAGGCTAACTGAAACACGGAAGGAGACAATACCGGAAGGAACCCG
CGCTATGACGGCAATAAAAAGACAGAATAAAACGCACGGTGTTGGGTCGTTTGTTCATAAACGCGGGGTT
CGGTCCCAGGGCTGGCACTCTGTCGATACCCCACCGAGACCCCATTGGGGCCAATACGCCCGCGTTTCTT
CCTTTTCCCCACCCCACCCCCCAAGTTCGGGTGAAGGCCCAGGGCTCGCAGCCAACGTCGGGGCGGCAGG
CCCTGCCATAGCCTCAGGTTACTCATATATACTTTAGATTGATTTAAAACTTCATTTTTAATTTAAAAGG
ATCTAGGTGAAGATCCTTTTTGATAATCTCATGACCAAAATCCCTTAACGTGAGTTTTCGTTCCACTGAG
CGTCAGACCCCGTAGAAAAGATCAAAGGATCTTCTTGAGATCCTTTTTTTCTGCGCGTAATCTGCTGCTT
GCAAACAAAAAAACCACCGCTACCAGCGGTGGTTTGTTTGCCGGATCAAGAGCTACCAACTCTTTTTCCG
AAGGTAACTGGCTTCAGCAGAGCGCAGATACCAAATACTGTTCTTCTAGTGTAGCCGTAGTTAGGCCACC
ACTTCAAGAACTCTGTAGCACCGCCTACATACCTCGCTCTGCTAATCCTGTTACCAGTGGCTGCTGCCAG
TGGCGATAAGTCGTGTCTTACCGGGTTGGACTCAAGACGATAGTTACCGGATAAGGCGCAGCGGTCGGGC
TGAACGGGGGGTTCGTGCACACAGCCCAGCTTGGAGCGAACGACCTACACCGAACTGAGATACCTACAGC
GTGAGCTATGAGAAAGCGCCACGCTTCCCGAAGGGAGAAAGGCGGACAGGTATCCGGTAAGCGGCAGGGT
CGGAACAGGAGAGCGCACGAGGGAGCTTCCAGGGGGAAACGCCTGGTATCTTTATAGTCCTGTCGGGTTT
CGCCACCTCTGACTTGAGCGTCGATTTTTGTGATGCTCGTCAGGGGGGCGGAGCCTATGGAAAAACGCCA
GCAACGCGGCCTTTTTAC
